>Addgene plasmid #43007 | I-AGTA | depositor partial sequence | sequence record 58272 | I-AGTA sequence 424 bps
CGTCTCCTGACCCCAGAGCAGGTCGTGGCAATCGCCTCCAACATTGGCGGGAAACAGGCACTCGAGACTG
TCCAGCGCCTGCTTCCCGTGCTGTGCCAAGCGCACGGACTCACCCCAGAGCAGGTCGTGGCAATCGCGAG
CAATAACGGCGGAAAACAGGCTTTGGAAACGGTGCAGAGGCTCCTTCCAGTGCTGTGCCAAGCGCACGGC
CTCACCCCAGAGCAGGTCGTGGCCATTGCCTCGAATGGAGGGGGCAAACAGGCGTTGGAAACCGTACAAC
GATTGCTGCCGGTGCTGTGCCAAGCGCACGGATTAACCCCAGAGCAGGTCGTGGCAATCGCCTCCAACAT
TGGCGGGAAACAGGCACTCGAGACTGTCCAGCGCCTGCTTCCCGTGCTGTGCCAAGCGCACGGCTTAAGA
GACG
