>Addgene plasmid #43007 | I-AGTA | addgene partial sequence | sequence record 59954 | M13-F20 5'-TGTAAAACGACGGCCAGT-3'
CTATAGGGCGAATTGGGCCCTCTAGATGCATGCTCGAGCGGCCGCCAGTGTGATGGATATCTGCAGAATT
CGCCCTTATATAGATGCCGTCCTAGCGCGTCTCCTGACCCCAGAGCAGGTCGTGGCAATCGCCTCCAACA
TTGGCGGGAAACAGGCACTCGAGACTGTCCAGCGCCTGCTTCCCGTGCTGTGCCAAGCGCACGGACTCAC
CCCAGAGCAGGTCGTGGCAATCGCGAGCAATAACGGCGGAAAACAGGCTTTGGAAACGGTGCAGAGGCTC
CTTCCAGTGCTGTGCCAAGCGCACGGCCTCACCCCAGAGCAGGTCGTGGCCATTGCCTCGAATGGAGGGG
GCAAACAGGCGTTGGAAACCGTACAACGATTGCTGCCGGTGCTGTGCCAAGCGCACGGATTAACCCCAGA
GCAGGTCGTGGCAATCGCCTCCAACATTGGCGGGAAACAGGCACTCGAGACTGTCCAGCGCCTGCTTCCC
GTGCTGTGCCAAGCGCACGGCTTAAGAGACGTGGGCACAGGAAAGATACTTAAGGGCGAATTCCAGCACA
CTGGCGGCCGTTACTAGTGGATCCGAGCTCGGTACCAAGCTTGGCGTAATCATGGTCATAGCTGTTTCCT
GTGTGAAATTGTTATCCGCTCACAATTCCACACAACATACGAGCCGGAAGCATAAAGTGTAAAGCCTGGG
GTGCCTAATGAGTGAGCTAACTCACATTAATTGCGTTGCGCTCACTGCCCGCTTTCCAGTCGGGAAACCT
GTCGTGCCAGCTGCATTAATGAATCGGCCAACGCGCGGGGAGAGGCGGTTTGCGTATTGGGCGCTCTTCC
GCTTCCTCGCTCACTGACTCGCTGCGCTCGGTCGTTCGGCTGCGGCGAGCGG
