[The description below was written by a language model from this plasmid's Addgene catalogue record.]
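Description:
I-AGTA is a bacterial cloning plasmid built on the commercial pCRII-TOPO backbone (about 4.0 kb without insert), into which a 424 bp synthetic insert was placed by TOPO cloning. It is a high-copy plasmid maintained in E. coli and carries both ampicillin and kanamycin resistance, as is standard for this backbone. No feature table is provided with the record, so individual backbone elements cannot be confirmed. However, the listed sequencing primers (T7 on the 5′ side and M13 reverse on the 3′ side) match the flanking priming sites normally used to verify inserts in this vector. Nothing in the record indicates a eukaryotic promoter, tag or reporter, and the construct is classed purely as a cloning vector rather than an expression vector.

The record does not spell out what the insert encodes beyond its name and synthetic origin. The associated publication describes a TALEN genome-editing system for generating human stem cell-based disease models. In that context, the name and insert size suggest a pre-assembled TALE repeat module. A 424 bp fragment would fit roughly four repeats of about 34 amino acids each, with "AGTA" plausibly denoting the four DNA bases those repeats recognise and "I" a position within an ordered assembly scheme. This reading is an inference, not something stated in the catalogue fields. On that basis, the plasmid would serve as one member of a library of building-block fragments, stored and amplified in bacteria, then excised or amplified and joined with other modules to build custom TALE DNA-binding arrays for site-specific nucleases.
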