Addgene plasmid #43007: I-AGTA
Depositing lab: Chad Cowan & Kiran Musunuru. Depositing organization: Harvard University. Publication: A TALEN Genome-Editing System for Generating Human Stem Cell-Based Disease Models. Ding Q, Lee YK, Schaefer EA, Peters DT, Veres A, Kim K, Kuperwasser N, Motola DL, Meissner TB, Hendriks WT, Trevisan M, Gupta RM, Moisan A, Banks E, Friesen M, Schinzel RT, Xia F, Tang A, Xia Y, Figueroa E, Wann A, Ahfeldt T, Daheron L, Zhang F, Rubin LL, Peng LF, Chung RT, Musunuru K, Cowan CA. Cell Stem Cell. 2012 Dec 12. pii: S1934-5909(12)00645-5. doi: 10.1016/j.stem.2012.11.011. PubMed 23246482.
Backbone
  Vector backbone: pCRII-TOPO
  Backbone manufacturer: Invitrogen
  Backbone size w/o insert (bp): 3973
  Vector type: Bacterial Cloning
Growth in bacteria
  Bacterial resistance: Ampicillin and Kanamycin, 100 & 50 μg/mL
  Growth temperature: 37°C
  Growth strain: Top10
  Copy number: High Copy
Gene/Insert
  Gene/Insert name: I-AGTA
  Species: Synthetic
  Insert size (bp): 424
  Cloning method: TOPO Cloning
  Sequencing primers: 5′ T7; 3′ M13-rev
Terms and licenses: Academic/Nonprofit Terms; Industry Terms: Not Available to Industry
How to cite: I-AGTA was a gift from Chad Cowan & Kiran Musunuru (Addgene plasmid # 43007 ; http://n2t.net/addgene:43007 ; RRID:Addgene_43007)
